>Addgene plasmid #234277 | 8061-E40 | addgene full sequence | sequence record 469716 | Addgene NGS Result
CTTTCCTGCGTTATCCCCTGATTCTGTGGATAACCGTATTACCGCCTTTGAGTGAGCTGATACCGCTCGC
CGCAGCCGAACGACCGAGCGCAGCGAGTCAGTGAGCGAGGAAGCGGAAGAGCGCCCAATACGCAAACCGC
CTCTCCCCGCGCGTTGGCCGATTCATTAATGCAGCTGGCACGACAGGTTTCCCGACTGGAAAGCGGGCAG
TGAGCGCAACGCAATTAATACGCGTACCGCTAGCCAGGAAGAGTTTGTAGAAACGCAAAAAGGCCATCCG
TCAGGATGGCCTTCTGCTTAGTTTGATGCCTGGCAGTTTATGGCGGGCGTCCTGCCCGCCACCCTCCGGG
CCGTTGCTTCACAACGTTCAAATCCGCTCCCGGCGGATTTGTCCTACTCAGGAGAGCGTTCACCGACAAA
CAACAGATAAAACGAAAGGCCCAGTCTTCCGACTGAGCCTTTCGTTTTATTTGATGCCTGGCAGTTCCCT
ACTCTCGCGTTAACGCTAGCATGGATGTTTTCCCAGTCACGACGTTGTAAAACGACGGCCAGTCTTAAGC
TCGGGCCCCAAATAATGATTTTATTTTGACTGATAGTGACCTGTTCGTTGCAACAAATTGATGAGCAATG
CTTTTTTATAATGCCAACTTTTTGTACAAAAAAGTTGGCGAAAACCTGTACTTCCAAGGCACCATGGTCG
ATGGAGTAATGATCCTTCCTGTGCTAATGATGATGGCTTTCCCTTCCCCGAGTGTGGAAGATGAGAAGCC
CAAGGTCAACCAGAAACTTTACATGTGTGTGTGTGAGGGCCTCTCCTGCGGGAACGAGGACCACTGTGAA
GGCCAGCAGTGTTTTTCTTCTCTGAGCATCAACGATGGCTTCCACGTCTACCAGAAGGGCTGCTTTCAGG
TTTATGAGCAGGGGAAGATGACGTGTAAGACCCCGCCGTCACCTGGCCAGGCTGTGGAGTGCTGCCAAGG
GGACTGGTGTAACAGGAACATCACGGCCCAGCTGCCCACTAAAGGGAAGTCCTTCCCCGGAACACAGAAT
TTCCACCTGGAAGTTGGCCTTATCATCCTCTCGGTGGTGTTTGCAGTATGTCTTTTAGCTTGCATCCTTG
GAGTTGCTCTCAGGAAGTTTAAGAGACGCAATCAAGAGCGCCTGAACCCCAGAGACGTGGAGTATGGTAC
CATTGAAGGGCTCATCACCACCAATGTGGGAGACAGCACTCTAGCGGAACTACTAGATCACTCGTGTACA
TCAGGAAGTGGCTCCGGTCTTCCTTTCCTGGTACAGAGAACGGTGGCTCGCCAGATAACCCTGTTGGAGT
GTGTCGGGAAGGGCCGGTATGGAGAAGTATGGAGGGGCAGCTGGCAAGGCGAAAATGTCGCTGTGAAGAT
CTTCTCCTCCCGAGACGAGAAGTCATGGTTCAGGGAGACGGAATTGTACAACACTGTGATGTTGAGGCAT
GAAAATATCTTAGGTTTCATCGCTTCAGACATGACCTCCAGACACTCCAGTACCCAGCTGTGGCTCATCA
CACATTACCATGAAATGGGATCGTTGTATGACTACCTTCAGCTCACTACTCTGGATACGGTTAGCTGCCT
TCGGATTGTACTGTCCATAGCCAGCGGCCTTGCCCATTTGCACATAGAGATATTTGGGACCCAAGGGAAG
TCCGCCATTGCCCATCGAGATCTGAAGAGCAAAAACATCCTGGTGAAGAAGAATGGACAGTGCTGCATAG
CAGATTTGGGCCTGGCAGTCATGCATTCCCAGAGCACAAACCAGCTTGATGTGGGAAACAACCCCCGTGT
GGGGACCAAGCGCTACATGGCTCCGGAAGTGCTCGATGAAACCATCCAAGTGGATTGCTTTGATTCTTAT
AAGAGGGTCGATATTTGGGCCTTTGGCCTTGTTCTGTGGGAAGTGGCCAGGCGAATGGTGAGCAATGGTA
TAGTGGAAGATTACAAGCCACCATTCTATGATGTGGTTCCCAATGACCCAAGTTTTGAAGATATGAGGAA
AGTTGTCTGTGTGGATCAACAGAGGCCAAACATACCTAACAGATGGTTCTCAGACCCGACATTAACTTCT
CTGGCGAAGCTGATGAAAGAGTGCTGGTATCAGAACCCATCCGCAAGACTCACAGCTCTACGTATCAAAA
AGACTTTGACCAAAATCGATAATTCCCTAGACAAATTAAAAACTGACTGTTAATCAACTTTCTTGTACAA
AGTTGGCATTATAAGAAAGCATTGCTTATCAATTTGTTGCAACGAACAGGTCACTATCAGTCAAAATAAA
ATCATTATTTGCCATCCAGCTGATATCCCCTATAGTGAGTCGTATTACATGGTCATAGCTGTTTCCTGGC
AGCTCTGGCCCGTGTCTCAAAATCTCTGATGTTACATTGCACAAGATAAAAATATATCATCATGCCTCCT
CTAGACCAGCCAGGACAGAAATGCCTCGACTTCGCTGCTACCCAAGGTTGCCGGGTGACGCACACCGTGG
AAACGGATGAAGGCACGAACCCAGTGGACATAAGCCTGTTCGGTTCGTAAGCTGTAATGCAAGTAGCGTA
TGCGCTCACGCAACTGGTCCAGAACCTTGACCGAACGCAGCGGTGGTAACGGCGCAGTGGCGGTTTTCAT
GGCTTGTTATGACTGTTTTTTTGGGGTACAGTCTATGCCTCGGGCATCCAAGCAGCAAGCGCGTTACGCC
GTGGGTCGATGTTTGATGTTATGGAGCAGCAACGATGTTACGCAGCAGGGCAGTCGCCCTAAAACAAAGT
TAAACATTATGAGGGAAGCGGTGATCGCCGAAGTATCGACTCAACTATCAGAGGTAGTTGGCGTCATCGA
GCGCCATCTCGAACCGACGTTGCTGGCCGTACATTTGTACGGCTCCGCAGTGGATGGCGGCCTGAAGCCA
CACAGTGATATTGATTTGCTGGTTACGGTGACCGTAAGGCTTGATGAAACAACGCGGCGAGCTTTGATCA
ACGACCTTTTGGAAACTTCGGCTTCCCCTGGAGAGAGCGAGATTCTCCGCGCTGTAGAAGTCACCATTGT
TGTGCACGACGACATCATTCCGTGGCGTTATCCAGCTAAGCGCGAACTGCAATTTGGAGAATGGCAGCGC
AATGACATTCTTGCAGGTATCTTCGAGCCAGCCACGATCGACATTGATCTGGCTATCTTGCTGACAAAAG
CAAGAGAACATAGCGTTGCCTTGGTAGGTCCAGCGGCGGAGGAACTCTTTGATCCGGTTCCTGAACAGGA
TCTATTTGAGGCGCTAAATGAAACCTTAACGCTATGGAACTCGCCGCCCGACTGGGCTGGCGATGAGCGA
AATGTAGTGCTTACGTTGTCCCGCATTTGGTACAGCGCAGTAACCGGCAAAATCGCGCCGAAGGATGTCG
CTGCCGACTGGGCAATGGAGCGCCTGCCGGCCCAGTATCAGCCCGTCATACTTGAAGCTAGACAGGCTTA
TCTTGGACAAGAAGAAGATCGCTTGGCCTCGCGCGCAGATCAGTTGGAAGAATTTGTCCACTACGTGAAA
GGCGAGATCACCAAGGTAGTCGGCAAATAACCCTCGACTCTAGAGGATCCCCGGGTACCGAGCTCGAATT
CCGTGATAGGTGGGCTGCCCTTCCTGGTTGGCTTGGTTTCATCAGCCATCCGCTTGCCCTCATCTGTTAC
GCCGGCGGTAGCCGGCCAGCCTCGCAGAGCAGGATTCCCGTTGAGCACCGCCAGGTGCGAATAAGGGACA
GTGAAGAAGGAACACCCGCTCGCGGGTGGGCCTACTTCACCTATCCTGCCCGGCTGACGCCGTTGGATAC
ACCAAGGAAAGTCTACACGAACCCTTTGGCAAAATCCTGTATATCGTGCGAAAAAGGATGGATATACCGA
AAAAATCGCTATAATGACCCCGAAGCAGGGTTATGCAGCGGAAAACGGAATTCGAGCTCGGTACCCGGGG
ATCCTCTAGAGTCGAGCCACCCATGACCAAAATCCCTTAACGTGAGTTACGCGTCGTTCCACTGAGCGTC
AGACCCCGTAGAAAAGATCAAAGGATCTTCTTGAGATCCTTTTTTTCTGCGCGTAATCTGCTGCTTGCAA
ACAAAAAAACCACCGCTACCAGCGGTGGTTTGTTTGCCGGATCAAGAGCTACCAACTCTTTTTCCGAAGG
TAACTGGCTTCAGCAGAGCGCAGATACCAAATACTGTTCTTCTAGTGTAGCCGTAGTTAGGCCACCACTT
CAAGAACTCTGTAGCACCGCCTACATACCTCGCTCTGCTAATCCTGTTACCAGTGGCTGCTGCCAGTGGC
GATAAGTCGTGTCTTACCGGGTTGGACTCAAGACGATAGTTACCGGATAAGGCGCAGCGGTCGGGCTGAA
CGGGGGGTTCGTGCACACAGCCCAGCTTGGAGCGAACGACCTACACCGAACTGAGATACCTACAGCGTGA
GCTATGAGAAAGCGCCACGCTTCCCGAAGGGAGAAAGGCGGACAGGTATCCGGTAAGCGGCAGGGTCGGA
ACAGGAGAGCGCACGAGGGAGCTTCCAGGGGGAAACGCCTGGTATCTTTATAGTCCTGTCGGGTTTCGCC
ACCTCTGACTTGAGCGTCGATTTTTGTGATGCTCGTCAGGGGGGCGGAGCCTATGGAAAAACGCCAGCAA
CGCGGCCTTTTTACGGTTCCTGGCCTTTTGCTGGCCTTTTGCTCACATGTT
Features (pLannotate 1.2.2; 17 found; start..end, strand, type, name):
    121..213     +  CDS            lacI (fragment): lac repressor; lacI; The lac repressor binds to the lac operator to inhibit transcription in E. coli. This inhibition can be relieved by adding lactose or isopropyl-β-D-thiogalactopyranoside (IPTG).
    268..295     -  terminator     rrnB T2 terminator: transcription terminator T2 from the E. coli rrnB gene
    427..470     +  terminator     rrnB T1 terminator: Escherichia coli rrnB; transcription terminator T1 from the E. coli rrnB gene
    517..553     -  CDS            lacZα (fragment): LacZα fragment of β-galactosidase; lacZ fragment
    569..664     +  protein_bind   attL1: mutant version of attL; recombination site for the Gateway® LR reaction LR Clonase™
    670..686     +  CDS            TEV site (fragment): tobacco etch virus (TEV) protease recognition and cleavage site
    694..2220    +  CDS            Acvr1: ACVR1_MOUSE - Also known as Acvrlk2, Tgfb1. Experimental evidence at transcript level: Swiss-Prot protein existence level 2. Bone morphogenetic protein (BMP) type I receptor that is involved in a wide variety of biological processes, including bone, heart, cartilage, nervous, and reproductive system development and regulation (PubMed:10479450, PubMed:15531373, PubMed:21945937). As a type I receptor, forms heterotetrameric receptor complexes with the type II receptors AMHR2, ACVR2A ors ACVR2B. Upon binding of ligands such as BMP7 or BMP9 to the heteromeric complexes, type II receptors transphos
   2225..2320    -  protein_bind   attL3: mutant version of attL; recombination site for the Gateway® LR reaction LR Clonase™
   2339..2357    -  promoter       T7 promoter: promoter for bacteriophage T7 RNA polymerase
   2547..2570    +  promoter       Pc promoter (fragment): intI1 (promoter lies within the coding sequence); class 1 integron promoter
   2746..2802    +  CDS            GmR (fragment): gentamycin acetyltransferase; aacC1; confers resistance to gentamycin
   2809..3600    +  CDS            SmR: aminoglycoside adenylyltransferase (Murphy, 1985); aadA; confers resistance to spectinomycin and streptomycin
   3604..3641    -  misc_feature   MCS (fragment): pUC18/19 multiple cloning site
   3644..3689    -  CDS            traJ (fragment): oriT-recognizing protein; traJ
   3722..3831    -  oriT           oriT: incP origin of transfer
   3968..4005    +  misc_feature   MCS (fragment): pUC18/19 multiple cloning site
   4091..4679    +  rep_origin     ori: high-copy-number ColE1/pMB1/pBR322/pUC origin of replication
