[The description below was written by a language model from this plasmid's Addgene catalogue record and pLannotate feature annotations shown in this document.]
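Description:
8061-E40 is a Gateway entry clone built in the pDonr-253 backbone that carries the mouse Acvr1 open reading frame (also known as Alk2). Acvr1 encodes a bone morphogenetic protein type I receptor that pairs with type II receptors to signal in the development of bone, heart, cartilage and other tissues. The plasmid is a bacterial cloning intermediate rather than an expression vector. It is maintained at high copy in E. coli through a ColE1/pUC-type origin and selected with spectinomycin through the aadA (SmR) aminoglycoside adenylyltransferase gene. The sequenced record is about 4.7 kb, consistent with the stated backbone and insert sizes.

The Acvr1 coding sequence is flanked by two attL recombination sites. The automated annotation calls them attL1 upstream and attL3 downstream, although the record does not otherwise specify the downstream site. These sites allow LR Clonase-mediated transfer of the ORF into attR-containing destination vectors. The ORF keeps its stop codon, so it suits expression of the native protein or fusions with N-terminal tags supplied by the destination vector, but not C-terminal fusions. A short partial match to a TEV protease site lies between attL1 and the start of the ORF; because it is only a fragment, a functional cleavage site cannot be assumed. No promoter is positioned to drive Acvr1 in this clone. rrnB T1 and T2 terminators sit upstream of the cassette to shield it from read-through transcription, and a T7 promoter lies beyond the downstream attL site, pointing back toward the insert. The remaining annotations are backbone remnants: fragments of lacI, lacZα, a gentamicin resistance gene, traJ and pUC polylinker, plus an incP oriT.
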