Addgene plasmid #234277: 8061-E40
Purpose: Gateway ORF Entry clone of mouse Acvr1 with stop codon (for native or N-terminal fusions)
Depositing lab: Dominic Esposito. Depositing organization: Frederick National Laboratory.
Backbone
  Vector backbone: pDonr-253
  Backbone size w/o insert (bp): 3155
  Vector type: Gateway Entry Clone
Growth in bacteria
  Bacterial resistance: Spectinomycin, 50 μg/mL
  Growth temperature: 37°C
  Growth strain: DH5alpha
  Copy number: High Copy
Gene/Insert
  Gene/Insert name: Acvr1 (alt name: Alk2)
  Species: M. musculus (mouse)
  Insert size (bp): 1608
  Entrez Gene: Acvr1 (a.k.a. ALK2, ActR-I, ActRIA, Acvr, Acvr1a, Acvrlk2, Alk-2, Alk8, D330013D15Rik, SKR1, Tsk7L)
  Cloning method: Gateway Cloning
  Sequencing primers: 5′ M13F 23-mer (5'-CCCAGTCACGACGTTGTAAAACG); 3′ attLR 23-mer (5'-TAACATCAGAGATTTTGAGACAC)
Terms and licenses: Academic/Nonprofit Terms; Industry Terms: Not Available to Industry
How to cite: 8061-E40 was a gift from Dominic Esposito (Addgene plasmid # 234277 ; http://n2t.net/addgene:234277 ; RRID:Addgene_234277)
